Addgene plasmid #115356: pFL-SV40-TAK1 5'-UTR
Purpose: firefly luciferase (Fluc) reporter containing the 5’-UTR of TAK1 mRNA
Depositing lab: Ming-Chih Lai. Depositing organization: Chang Gung University. Publication: DDX3 Participates in Translational Control of Inflammation Induced by Infections and Injuries. Ku YC, Lai MH, Lo CC, Cheng YC, Qiu JT, Tarn WY, Lai MC. Mol Cell Biol. 2018 Dec 11;39(1). pii: MCB.00285-18. doi: 10.1128/MCB.00285-18. Print 2019 Jan 1. PubMed 30373933.
Backbone
  Vector backbone: pFL-SV40
  Total vector size (bp): 4607
  Vector type: Mammalian Expression, Luciferase
Growth in bacteria
  Bacterial resistance: Ampicillin, 100 μg/mL
  Growth temperature: 37°C
  Growth strain: DH5alpha
  Copy number: Unknown
Gene/Insert
  Gene/Insert name: TAK1 5'-UTR
  Species: H. sapiens (human)
  Insert size (bp): 418
  Entrez Gene: MAP3K7 (a.k.a. CSCF, FMD2, MEKK7, TAK1, TGF1a)
Terms and licenses: Academic/Nonprofit Terms; Industry Terms: Not Available to Industry
Depositor comments: Note: Plasmid contains an A to G nucleotide change within the TAK1 5'UTR. This change is not known to affect plasmid function.
How to cite: pFL-SV40-TAK1 5'-UTR was a gift from Ming-Chih Lai (Addgene plasmid # 115356 ; http://n2t.net/addgene:115356 ; RRID:Addgene_115356)
