[The description below was written by a language model from this plasmid's Addgene catalogue record and pLannotate feature annotations shown in this document.]
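Description:
pFL-SV40-TAK1 5'-UTR is a 4,607 bp mammalian expression reporter plasmid built on the pFL-SV40 backbone, in which firefly luciferase translation is placed under the influence of the 5' untranslated region of human TAK1 (MAP3K7) mRNA. It is propagated in E. coli through a high-copy ColE1/pUC-type origin of replication and selected with ampicillin through a β-lactamase gene driven by its own bla promoter. No mammalian selection marker is annotated, so the plasmid appears suited to transient transfection.

The reporter cassette begins with the SV40 enhancer and early promoter, which drives transcription in mammalian cells. Between the end of the promoter and the start of the luciferase coding sequence lies an unannotated gap of roughly 460 bp. Its position and size are consistent with the recorded 418 bp TAK1 5'-UTR insert, although the feature table does not label it explicitly. The downstream open reading frame is the enhanced luc+ version of firefly luciferase, followed by an SV40 polyadenylation signal. That signal and an adjacent short fragment of SV40 large T antigen are annotated on the reverse strand, the fragment being a remnant of the viral region from which the signal was taken. Transcripts therefore carry the TAK1 leader upstream of luciferase, so luciferase output reflects how this 5'-UTR affects translation efficiency.

The associated publication concerns translational control of inflammation by the RNA helicase DDX3, indicating use of the reporter to test dependence of TAK1 5'-UTR-mediated translation on such factors. The depositor notes a single A-to-G change within the UTR that is not known to affect function.
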