Features (pLannotate 1.2.2; 7 found; start..end, strand, type, name):
     62..419     +  promoter       SV40 promoter: SV40 enhancer and early promoter
    879..2531    +  CDS            luciferase: firefly luciferase; luc+; enhanced luc+ version of the luciferase gene
   2562..2683    -  polyA_signal   SV40 poly(A) signal: SV40 polyadenylation signal
   2706..2774    -  CDS            large T antigen (fragment): large T antigen from SV40 (simian virus 40)
   2816..2920    +  promoter       AmpR promoter: bla
   2921..3781    +  CDS            AmpR: β-lactamase; bla; confers resistance to ampicillin, carbenicillin, and related antibiotics
   3952..4540    +  rep_origin     ori: high-copy-number ColE1/pMB1/pBR322/pUC origin of replication
>Addgene plasmid #115356 | pFL-SV40-TAK1 5'-UTR | depositor full sequence | sequence record 217345 | pFL-SV40-TAK1 5'-UTR sequence 4607 bps
AGATCTGCGCAGCACCATGGCCTGAAATAACCTCTGAAAGAGGAACTTGGTTAGGTACCTTCTGAGGCGG
AAAGAACCAGCTGTGGAATGTGTGTCAGTTAGGGTGTGGAAAGTCCCCAGGCTCCCCAGCAGGCAGAAGT
ATGCAAAGCATGCATCTCAATTAGTCAGCAACCAGGTGTGGAAAGTCCCCAGGCTCCCCAGCAGGCAGAA
GTATGCAAAGCATGCATCTCAATTAGTCAGCAACCATAGTCCCGCCCCTAACTCCGCCCATCCCGCCCCT
AACTCCGCCCAGTTCCGCCCATTCTCCGCCCCATGGCTGACTAATTTTTTTTATTTATGCAGAGGCCGAG
GCCGCCTCGGCCTCTGAGCTATTCCAGAAGTAGTGAGGAGGCTTTTTTGGAGGCCTAGGCTTTTGCAAAA
AGCTTGTCCTCTCTCGCGGTATCATCCGGTTGCTGAGGCCCTGTAATAAAGGTCTCGCGAAATTTGTTCT
AGAGGTCCAAGTTTGCTTCTTAGCTTACTCCACCCCACCCCCAACCTGTCCCTCCTTTTCTTTCCAAGTC
ACAAAATTCTCCCCTCCCCTACCCCGGAGTTTACGGCCCTCCTCCTGTTTCCGATTTCAGCCCGGAACCG
GAAGTGTAGTGGGCGGGGCCCGTCGGCGGAAAACGCAGCGGAGCCAGAGCCGGACACGGCTGTGGCCGCT
GCCTCTACCCCCGCCACGGATCGCCGGGTAGTAGGACTGCGCGGCTCCAGGCTGAGGGTCGGTCCGGAGG
CGGGTGGGCGCGGGTCTCACCCGGATTGTCCGGGTGGCACCGTTCCCGGCCCCACCGGGCGCCGCGAGGG
ATCAAGCTTGGCATTCCGGTACTGTTGGTAAAGCCACCATGGAAGACGCCAAAAACATAAAGAAAGGCCC
GGCGCCATTCTATCCGCTGGAAGATGGAACCGCTGGAGAGCAACTGCATAAGGCTATGAAGAGATACGCC
CTGGTTCCTGGAACAATTGCTTTTACAGATGCACATATCGAGGTGGACATCACTTACGCTGAGTACTTCG
AAATGTCCGTTCGGTTGGCAGAAGCTATGAAACGATATGGGCTGAATACAAATCACAGAATCGTCGTATG
CAGTGAAAACTCTCTTCAATTCTTTATGCCGGTGTTGGGCGCGTTATTTATCGGAGTTGCAGTTGCGCCC
GCGAACGACATTTATAATGAACGTGAATTGCTCAACAGTATGGGCATTTCGCAGCCTACCGTGGTGTTCG
TTTCCAAAAAGGGGTTGCAAAAAATTTTGAACGTGCAAAAAAAGCTCCCAATCATCCAAAAAATTATTAT
CATGGATTCTAAAACGGATTACCAGGGATTTCAGTCGATGTACACGTTCGTCACATCTCATCTACCTCCC
GGTTTTAATGAATACGATTTTGTGCCAGAGTCCTTCGATAGGGACAAGACAATTGCACTGATCATGAACT
CCTCTGGATCTACTGGTCTGCCTAAAGGTGTCGCTCTGCCTCATAGAACTGCCTGCGTGAGATTCTCGCA
TGCCAGAGATCCTATTTTTGGCAATCAAATCATTCCGGATACTGCGATTTTAAGTGTTGTTCCATTCCAT
CACGGTTTTGGAATGTTTACTACACTCGGATATTTGATATGTGGATTTCGAGTCGTCTTAATGTATAGAT
TTGAAGAAGAGCTGTTTCTGAGGAGCCTTCAGGATTACAAGATTCAAAGTGCGCTGCTGGTGCCAACCCT
ATTCTCCTTCTTCGCCAAAAGCACTCTGATTGACAAATACGATTTATCTAATTTACACGAAATTGCTTCT
GGTGGCGCTCCCCTCTCTAAGGAAGTCGGGGAAGCGGTTGCCAAGAGGTTCCATCTGCCAGGTATCAGGC
AAGGATATGGGCTCACTGAGACTACATCAGCTATTCTGATTACACCCGAGGGGGATGATAAACCGGGCGC
GGTCGGTAAAGTTGTTCCATTTTTTGAAGCGAAGGTTGTGGATCTGGATACCGGGAAAACGCTGGGCGTT
AATCAAAGAGGCGAACTGTGTGTGAGAGGTCCTATGATTATGTCCGGTTATGTAAACAATCCGGAAGCGA
CCAACGCCTTGATTGACAAGGATGGATGGCTACATTCTGGAGACATAGCTTACTGGGACGAAGACGAACA
CTTCTTCATCGTTGACCGCCTGAAGTCTCTGATTAAGTACAAAGGCTATCAGGTGGCTCCCGCTGAATTG
GAATCCATCTTGCTCCAACACCCCAACATCTTCGACGCAGGTGTCGCAGGTCTTCCCGACGATGACGCCG
GTGAACTTCCCGCCGCCGTTGTTGTTTTGGAGCACGGAAAGACGATGACGGAAAAAGAGATCGTGGATTA
CGTCGCCAGTCAAGTAACAACCGCGAAAAAGTTGCGCGGAGGAGTTGTGTTTGTGGACGAAGTACCGAAA
GGTCTTACCGGAAAACTCGACGCAAGAAAAATCAGAGAGATCCTCATAAAGGCCAAGAAGGGCGGAAAGA
TCGCCGTGTAATTCTAGAGCGGCCGCTTCGAGCAGACATGATAAGATACATTGATGAGTTTGGACAAACC
ACAACTAGAATGCAGTGAAAAAAATGCTTTATTTGTGAAATTTGTGATGCTATTGCTTTATTTGTAACCA
TTATAAGCTGCAATAAACAAGTTAACAACAACAATTGCATTCATTTTATGTTTCAGGTTCAGGGGGAGGT
GTGGGAGGTTTTTTAAAGCAAGTAAAACCTCTACAAATGTGGTAAAATCGATAAGGATCCAGGTGGCACT
TTTCGGGGAAATGTGCGCGGAACCCCTATTTGTTTATTTTTCTAAATACATTCAAATATGTATCCGCTCA
TGAGACAATAACCCTGATAAATGCTTCAATAATATTGAAAAAGGAAGAGTATGAGTATTCAACATTTCCG
TGTCGCCCTTATTCCCTTTTTTGCGGCATTTTGCCTTCCTGTTTTTGCTCACCCAGAAACGCTGGTGAAA
GTAAAAGATGCTGAAGATCAGTTGGGTGCACGAGTGGGTTACATCGAACTGGATCTCAACAGCGGTAAGA
TCCTTGAGAGTTTTCGCCCCGAAGAACGTTTTCCAATGATGAGCACTTTTAAAGTTCTGCTATGTGGCGC
GGTATTATCCCGTATTGACGCCGGGCAAGAGCAACTCGGTCGCCGCATACACTATTCTCAGAATGACTTG
GTTGAGTACTCACCAGTCACAGAAAAGCATCTTACGGATGGCATGACAGTAAGAGAATTATGCAGTGCTG
CCATAACCATGAGTGATAACACTGCGGCCAACTTACTTCTGACAACGATCGGAGGACCGAAGGAGCTAAC
CGCTTTTTTGCACAACATGGGGGATCATGTAACTCGCCTTGATCGTTGGGAACCGGAGCTGAATGAAGCC
ATACCAAACGACGAGCGTGACACCACGATGCCTGTAGCAATGGCAACAACGTTGCGCAAACTATTAACTG
GCGAACTACTTACTCTAGCTTCCCGGCAACAATTAATAGACTGGATGGAGGCGGATAAAGTTGCAGGACC
ACTTCTGCGCTCGGCCCTTCCGGCTGGCTGGTTTATTGCTGATAAATCTGGAGCCGGTGAGCGTGGGTCT
CGCGGTATCATTGCAGCACTGGGGCCAGATGGTAAGCCCTCCCGTATCGTAGTTATCTACACGACGGGGA
GTCAGGCAACTATGGATGAACGAAATAGACAGATCGCTGAGATAGGTGCCTCACTGATTAAGCATTGGTA
ACTGTCAGACCAAGTTTACTCATATATACTTTAGATTGATTTAAAACTTCATTTTTAATTTAAAAGGATC
TAGGTGAAGATCCTTTTTGATAATCTCATGACCAAAATCCCTTAACGTGAGTTTTCGTTCCACTGAGCGT
CAGACCCCGTAGAAAAGATCAAAGGATCTTCTTGAGATCCTTTTTTTCTGCGCGTAATCTGCTGCTTGCA
AACAAAAAAACCACCGCTACCAGCGGTGGTTTGTTTGCCGGATCAAGAGCTACCAACTCTTTTTCCGAAG
GTAACTGGCTTCAGCAGAGCGCAGATACCAAATACTGTTCTTCTAGTGTAGCCGTAGTTAGGCCACCACT
TCAAGAACTCTGTAGCACCGCCTACATACCTCGCTCTGCTAATCCTGTTACCAGTGGCTGCTGCCAGTGG
CGATAAGTCGTGTCTTACCGGGTTGGACTCAAGACGATAGTTACCGGATAAGGCGCAGCGGTCGGGCTGA
ACGGGGGGTTCGTGCACACAGCCCAGCTTGGAGCGAACGACCTACACCGAACTGAGATACCTACAGCGTG
AGCTATGAGAAAGCGCCACGCTTCCCGAAGGGAGAAAGGCGGACAGGTATCCGGTAAGCGGCAGGGTCGG
AACAGGAGAGCGCACGAGGGAGCTTCCAGGGGGAAACGCCTGGTATCTTTATAGTCCTGTCGGGTTTCGC
CACCTCTGACTTGAGCGTCGATTTTTGTGATGCTCGTCAGGGGGGCGGAGCCTATGGAAAAACGCCAGCA
ACGCGGCCTTTTTACGGTTCCTGGCCTTTTGCTGGCCTTTTGCTCACATGGCTCGAC
