Features (pLannotate 1.2.2; 7 found; start..end, strand, type, name):
     62..419     +  promoter       SV40 promoter: SV40 enhancer and early promoter
    879..2531    +  CDS            luciferase: firefly luciferase; luc+; enhanced luc+ version of the luciferase gene
   2562..2683    -  polyA_signal   SV40 poly(A) signal: SV40 polyadenylation signal
   2706..2774    -  CDS            large T antigen (fragment): large T antigen from SV40 (simian virus 40)
   2816..2920    +  promoter       AmpR promoter: bla
   2921..3781    +  CDS            AmpR: β-lactamase; bla; confers resistance to ampicillin, carbenicillin, and related antibiotics
   3952..4540    +  rep_origin     ori: high-copy-number ColE1/pMB1/pBR322/pUC origin of replication
>Addgene plasmid #115356 | pFL-SV40-TAK1 5'-UTR | addgene full sequence | sequence record 222006 | Addgene NGS Result
AGATCTGCGCAGCACCATGGCCTGAAATAACCTCTGAAAGAGGAACTTGGTTAGGTACCTTCTGAGGCGG
AAAGAACCAGCTGTGGAATGTGTGTCAGTTAGGGTGTGGAAAGTCCCCAGGCTCCCCAGCAGGCAGAAGT
ATGCAAAGCATGCATCTCAATTAGTCAGCAACCAGGTGTGGAAAGTCCCCAGGCTCCCCAGCAGGCAGAA
GTATGCAAAGCATGCATCTCAATTAGTCAGCAACCATAGTCCCGCCCCTAACTCCGCCCATCCCGCCCCT
AACTCCGCCCAGTTCCGCCCATTCTCCGCCCCATGGCTGACTAATTTTTTTTATTTATGCAGAGGCCGAG
GCCGCCTCGGCCTCTGAGCTATTCCAGAAGTAGTGAGGAGGCTTTTTTGGAGGCCTAGGCTTTTGCAAAA
AGCTTGTCCTCTCTCGCGGTATCATCCGGTTGCTGAGGCCCTGTAATAAAGGTCTCGCGAAATTTGTTCT
GGAGGTCCAAGTTTGCTTCTTAGCTTACTCCACCCCACCCCCAACCTGTCCCTCCTTTTCTTTCCAAGTC
ACAAAATTCTCCCCTCCCCTACCCCGGAGTTTACGGCCCTCCTCCTGTTTCCGATTTCAGCCCGGAACCG
GAAGTGTAGTGGGCGGGGCCCGTCGGCGGAAAACGCAGCGGAGCCAGAGCCGGACACGGCTGTGGCCGCT
GCCTCTACCCCCGCCACGGATCGCCGGGTAGTAGGACTGCGCGGCTCCAGGCTGAGGGTCGGTCCGGAGG
CGGGTGGGCGCGGGTCTCACCCGGATTGTCCGGGTGGCACCGTTCCCGGCCCCACCGGGCGCCGCGAGGG
ATCAAGCTTGGCATTCCGGTACTGTTGGTAAAGCCACCATGGAAGACGCCAAAAACATAAAGAAAGGCCC
GGCGCCATTCTATCCGCTGGAAGATGGAACCGCTGGAGAGCAACTGCATAAGGCTATGAAGAGATACGCC
CTGGTTCCTGGAACAATTGCTTTTACAGATGCACATATCGAGGTGGACATCACTTACGCTGAGTACTTCG
AAATGTCCGTTCGGTTGGCAGAAGCTATGAAACGATATGGGCTGAATACAAATCACAGAATCGTCGTATG
CAGTGAAAACTCTCTTCAATTCTTTATGCCGGTGTTGGGCGCGTTATTTATCGGAGTTGCAGTTGCGCCC
GCGAACGACATTTATAATGAACGTGAATTGCTCAACAGTATGGGCATTTCGCAGCCTACCGTGGTGTTCG
TTTCCAAAAAGGGGTTGCAAAAAATTTTGAACGTGCAAAAAAAGCTCCCAATCATCCAAAAAATTATTAT
CATGGATTCTAAAACGGATTACCAGGGATTTCAGTCGATGTACACGTTCGTCACATCTCATCTACCTCCC
GGTTTTAATGAATACGATTTTGTGCCAGAGTCCTTCGATAGGGACAAGACAATTGCACTGATCATGAACT
CCTCTGGATCTACTGGTCTGCCTAAAGGTGTCGCTCTGCCTCATAGAACTGCCTGCGTGAGATTCTCGCA
TGCCAGAGATCCTATTTTTGGCAATCAAATCATTCCGGATACTGCGATTTTAAGTGTTGTTCCATTCCAT
CACGGTTTTGGAATGTTTACTACACTCGGATATTTGATATGTGGATTTCGAGTCGTCTTAATGTATAGAT
TTGAAGAAGAGCTGTTTCTGAGGAGCCTTCAGGATTACAAGATTCAAAGTGCGCTGCTGGTGCCAACCCT
ATTCTCCTTCTTCGCCAAAAGCACTCTGATTGACAAATACGATTTATCTAATTTACACGAAATTGCTTCT
GGTGGCGCTCCCCTCTCTAAGGAAGTCGGGGAAGCGGTTGCCAAGAGGTTCCATCTGCCAGGTATCAGGC
AAGGATATGGGCTCACTGAGACTACATCAGCTATTCTGATTACACCCGAGGGGGATGATAAACCGGGCGC
GGTCGGTAAAGTTGTTCCATTTTTTGAAGCGAAGGTTGTGGATCTGGATACCGGGAAAACGCTGGGCGTT
AATCAAAGAGGCGAACTGTGTGTGAGAGGTCCTATGATTATGTCCGGTTATGTAAACAATCCGGAAGCGA
CCAACGCCTTGATTGACAAGGATGGATGGCTACATTCTGGAGACATAGCTTACTGGGACGAAGACGAACA
CTTCTTCATCGTTGACCGCCTGAAGTCTCTGATTAAGTACAAAGGCTATCAGGTGGCTCCCGCTGAATTG
GAATCCATCTTGCTCCAACACCCCAACATCTTCGACGCAGGTGTCGCAGGTCTTCCCGACGATGACGCCG
GTGAACTTCCCGCCGCCGTTGTTGTTTTGGAGCACGGAAAGACGATGACGGAAAAAGAGATCGTGGATTA
CGTCGCCAGTCAAGTAACAACCGCGAAAAAGTTGCGCGGAGGAGTTGTGTTTGTGGACGAAGTACCGAAA
GGTCTTACCGGAAAACTCGACGCAAGAAAAATCAGAGAGATCCTCATAAAGGCCAAGAAGGGCGGAAAGA
TCGCCGTGTAATTCTAGAGCGGCCGCTTCGAGCAGACATGATAAGATACATTGATGAGTTTGGACAAACC
ACAACTAGAATGCAGTGAAAAAAATGCTTTATTTGTGAAATTTGTGATGCTATTGCTTTATTTGTAACCA
TTATAAGCTGCAATAAACAAGTTAACAACAACAATTGCATTCATTTTATGTTTCAGGTTCAGGGGGAGGT
GTGGGAGGTTTTTTAAAGCAAGTAAAACCTCTACAAATGTGGTAAAATCGATAAGGATCCAGGTGGCACT
TTTCGGGGAAATGTGCGCGGAACCCCTATTTGTTTATTTTTCTAAATACATTCAAATATGTATCCGCTCA
TGAGACAATAACCCTGATAAATGCTTCAATAATATTGAAAAAGGAAGAGTATGAGTATTCAACATTTCCG
TGTCGCCCTTATTCCCTTTTTTGCGGCATTTTGCCTTCCTGTTTTTGCTCACCCAGAAACGCTGGTGAAA
GTAAAAGATGCTGAAGATCAGTTGGGTGCACGAGTGGGTTACATCGAACTGGATCTCAACAGCGGTAAGA
TCCTTGAGAGTTTTCGCCCCGAAGAACGTTTTCCAATGATGAGCACTTTTAAAGTTCTGCTATGTGGCGC
GGTATTATCCCGTATTGACGCCGGGCAAGAGCAACTCGGTCGCCGCATACACTATTCTCAGAATGACTTG
GTTGAGTACTCACCAGTCACAGAAAAGCATCTTACGGATGGCATGACAGTAAGAGAATTATGCAGTGCTG
CCATAACCATGAGTGATAACACTGCGGCCAACTTACTTCTGACAACGATCGGAGGACCGAAGGAGCTAAC
CGCTTTTTTGCACAACATGGGGGATCATGTAACTCGCCTTGATCGTTGGGAACCGGAGCTGAATGAAGCC
ATACCAAACGACGAGCGTGACACCACGATGCCTGTAGCAATGGCAACAACGTTGCGCAAACTATTAACTG
GCGAACTACTTACTCTAGCTTCCCGGCAACAATTAATAGACTGGATGGAGGCGGATAAAGTTGCAGGACC
ACTTCTGCGCTCGGCCCTTCCGGCTGGCTGGTTTATTGCTGATAAATCTGGAGCCGGTGAGCGTGGGTCT
CGCGGTATCATTGCAGCACTGGGGCCAGATGGTAAGCCCTCCCGTATCGTAGTTATCTACACGACGGGGA
GTCAGGCAACTATGGATGAACGAAATAGACAGATCGCTGAGATAGGTGCCTCACTGATTAAGCATTGGTA
ACTGTCAGACCAAGTTTACTCATATATACTTTAGATTGATTTAAAACTTCATTTTTAATTTAAAAGGATC
TAGGTGAAGATCCTTTTTGATAATCTCATGACCAAAATCCCTTAACGTGAGTTTTCGTTCCACTGAGCGT
CAGACCCCGTAGAAAAGATCAAAGGATCTTCTTGAGATCCTTTTTTTCTGCGCGTAATCTGCTGCTTGCA
AACAAAAAAACCACCGCTACCAGCGGTGGTTTGTTTGCCGGATCAAGAGCTACCAACTCTTTTTCCGAAG
GTAACTGGCTTCAGCAGAGCGCAGATACCAAATACTGTTCTTCTAGTGTAGCCGTAGTTAGGCCACCACT
TCAAGAACTCTGTAGCACCGCCTACATACCTCGCTCTGCTAATCCTGTTACCAGTGGCTGCTGCCAGTGG
CGATAAGTCGTGTCTTACCGGGTTGGACTCAAGACGATAGTTACCGGATAAGGCGCAGCGGTCGGGCTGA
ACGGGGGGTTCGTGCACACAGCCCAGCTTGGAGCGAACGACCTACACCGAACTGAGATACCTACAGCGTG
AGCTATGAGAAAGCGCCACGCTTCCCGAAGGGAGAAAGGCGGACAGGTATCCGGTAAGCGGCAGGGTCGG
AACAGGAGAGCGCACGAGGGAGCTTCCAGGGGGAAACGCCTGGTATCTTTATAGTCCTGTCGGGTTTCGC
CACCTCTGACTTGAGCGTCGATTTTTGTGATGCTCGTCAGGGGGGCGGAGCCTATGGAAAAACGCCAGCA
ACGCGGCCTTTTTACGGTTCCTGGCCTTTTGCTGGCCTTTTGCTCACATGGCTCGAC
